Addgene plasmid #168895: pEntry_HCoV-HKU1-nsp6
Purpose: Gateway-compatible Entry vector
Depositing lab: Pascal Falter-Braun. Depositing organization: Helmholtz Munich. Publication: A resource of human coronavirus protein-coding sequences in a flexible, multipurpose Gateway Entry clone collection. Weller B, Lin CW, Pogoutse O, Sauer M, Marin-de la Rosa N, Strobel A, Young V, Knapp JJ, Rayhan A, Falter C, Kim DK, Roth FP, Falter-Braun P. G3 (Bethesda). 2023 Jul 5;13(7):jkad105. doi: 10.1093/g3journal/jkad105. PubMed 37267226.
Backbone
  Vector backbone: pENTR223.1*SfiI
  Backbone size w/o insert (bp): 2800
  Vector type: Gateway-compatible Entry vector
Growth in bacteria
  Bacterial resistance: Spectinomycin, 50 μg/mL
  Growth temperature: 37°C
  Growth strain: DH5alpha
  Copy number: High Copy
Gene/Insert
  Gene/Insert name: HCoV-HKU1-nsp6 (alt name: nsp6)
  Species: Other
  Insert size (bp): 861
  Entrez Gene: ORF1ab (a.k.a. HCHV1gp1)
  Cloning method: Restriction Enzyme; 5′ cloning site SfiI (unknown if destroyed); 3′ cloning site SfiI (unknown if destroyed)
  Sequencing primers: 5′ M13 uni (-21); 3′ M13 rev (-29)
Resource information
  A portion of this plasmid was derived from a plasmid made by: Synthesized by Twist Bioscience
Terms and licenses: Academic/Nonprofit Terms; Industry Terms: Not Available to Industry
Depositor comments: 5'-linker: SfiI-BamHI-ATG-BamHI (GGCCGTCAaggccaggatccatgggatcc), 3'-linker: PacI-TAA-AsiSI-SfiI (cttaatTAAgacgcgatcgcggcctcatGGGCC).
How to cite: pEntry_HCoV-HKU1-nsp6 was a gift from Pascal Falter-Braun (Addgene plasmid # 168895 ; http://n2t.net/addgene:168895 ; RRID:Addgene_168895)
