[The description below was written by a language model from this plasmid's Addgene catalogue record and pLannotate feature annotations shown in this document.]
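Description:
pEntry_HCoV-HKU1-nsp6 is a Gateway-compatible Entry clone built on the pENTR223.1 backbone (about 2.8 kb without insert; 3,710 nt in the full sequence record) and carrying the coding sequence for non-structural protein 6 of human coronavirus HKU1. It is a bacterial shuttle plasmid only, with no eukaryotic expression elements annotated. It replicates at high copy from a ColE1/pUC-type origin and is selected with spectinomycin through the aadA (SmR) aminoglycoside adenylyltransferase gene. Upstream of that gene lie a fragment of the class 1 integron Pc promoter and a short gentamicin-resistance remnant. Small lacI and lacZα fragments are also backbone remnants rather than functional genes.

The 861 bp nsp6 insert was produced by gene synthesis and cloned between two SfiI sites, placing it between attL1 and attL2. An LR Clonase reaction can therefore transfer the open reading frame into any attR-containing Destination vector for expression, tagging or interaction assays. The annotation tool matches the insert to the HKU1 (isolate N1) replicase polyprotein 1a. The functional text attached to that hit describes nsp1, but it is generic to the polyprotein entry, and the annotated span runs into attL2, so it overstates the insert length. According to the depositor comments, the 5′ linker supplies an ATG flanked by BamHI sites and the 3′ linker provides a TAA stop between PacI and AsiSI sites. This arrangement appears intended to allow removal of the start or stop codon for N- or C-terminal fusions. The rrnB T1 and T2 terminators upstream of attL1 insulate the insert from read-through transcription, and a T7 promoter lies beyond attL2, oriented towards the insert. The plasmid belongs to a collection of human coronavirus protein-coding Entry clones.
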