Features (pLannotate 1.2.2; 12 found; start..end, strand, type, name):
    717..809     +  CDS            lacI (fragment): lac repressor; lacI; The lac repressor binds to the lac operator to inhibit transcription in E. coli. This inhibition can be relieved by adding lactose or isopropyl-β-D-thiogalactopyranoside (IPTG).
    864..891     -  terminator     rrnB T2 terminator: transcription terminator T2 from the E. coli rrnB gene
   1023..1066    +  terminator     rrnB T1 terminator: Escherichia coli rrnB; transcription terminator T1 from the E. coli rrnB gene
   1113..1149    -  CDS            lacZα (fragment): LacZα fragment of β-galactosidase; lacZ fragment
   1165..1261    +  protein_bind   attL1: mutant version of attL; recombination site for the Gateway® LR reaction LR Clonase™
   1294..2259    +  CDS            R1A_CVHN1 (fragment): Experimental evidence at protein level: Swiss-Prot protein existence level 1. [Non-structural protein 1]: binds to the 40S ribosomal subunit and inhibits host translation. The nsp1-40S ribosome complex further induces an endonucleolytic cleavage near the 5'UTR of host mRNAs, targeting them for degradation. By suppressing host gene expression, nsp1 facilitates efficient viral gene expression in infected cells and evasion from host immune response (By similarity). From Human coronavirus HKU1 (isolate N1) (HCoV-HKU1).
   2186..2284    -  protein_bind   attL2: mutant version of attL; recombination site for the Gateway® LR reaction LR Clonase™
   2302..2320    -  promoter       T7 promoter: promoter for bacteriophage T7 RNA polymerase
   2510..2533    +  promoter       Pc promoter (fragment): intI1 (promoter lies within the coding sequence); class 1 integron promoter
   2709..2765    +  CDS            GmR (fragment): gentamycin acetyltransferase; aacC1; confers resistance to gentamycin
   2772..3563    +  CDS            SmR: aminoglycoside adenylyltransferase (Murphy, 1985); aadA; confers resistance to spectinomycin and streptomycin
   3656..534     +  rep_origin     ori (across the origin): high-copy-number ColE1/pMB1/pBR322/pUC origin of replication
>Addgene plasmid #168895 | pEntry_HCoV-HKU1-nsp6 | depositor full sequence | sequence record 327353 | Full Sequence
CTACCAGCGGTGGTTTGTTTGCCGGATCAAGAGCTACCAACTCTTTTTCCGAAGGTAACTGGCTTCAGCA
GAGCGCAGATACCAAATACTGTCCTTCTAGTGTAGCCGTAGTTAGGCCACCACTTCAAGAACTCTGTAGC
ACCGCCTACATACCTCGCTCTGCTAATCCTGTTACCAGTGGCTGCTGCCAGTGGCGATAAGTCGTGTCTT
ACCGGGTTGGACTCAAGACGATAGTTACCGGATAAGGCGCAGCGGTCGGGCTGAACGGGGGGTTCGTGCA
CACAGCCCAGCTTGGAGCGAACGACCTACACCGAACTGAGATACCTACAGCGTGAGCATTGAGAAAGCGC
CACGCTTCCCGAAGGGAGAAAGGCGGACAGGTATCCGGTAAGCGGCAGGGTCGGAACAGGAGAGCGCACG
AGGGAGCTTCCAGGGGGAAACGCCTGGTATCTTTATAGTCCTGTCGGGTTTCGCCACCTCTGACTTGAGC
GTCGATTTTTGTGATGCTCGTCAGGGGGGCGGAGCCTATGGAAAAACGCCAGCAACGCGGCCTTTTTACG
GTTCCTGGCCTTTTGCTGGCCTTTTGCTCACATGTTCTTTCCTGCGTTATCCCCTGATTCTGTGGATAAC
CGTATTACCGCCTTTGAGTGAGCTGATACCGCTCGCCGCAGCCGAACGACCGAGCGCAGCGAGTCAGTGA
GCGAGGAAGCGGAAGAGCGCCCAATACGCAAACCGCCTCTCCCCGCGCGTTGGCCGATTCATTAATGCAG
CTGGCACGACAGGTTTCCCGACTGGAAAGCGGGCAGTGAGCGCAACGCAATTAATACGCGTACCGCTAGC
CAGGAAGAGTTTGTAGAAACGCAAAAAGGCCATCCGTCAGGATGGCCTTCTGCTTAGTTTGATGCCTGGC
AGTTTATGGCGGGCGTCCTGCCCGCCACCCTCCGGGCCGTTGCTTCACAACGTTCAAATCCGCTCCCGGC
GGATTTGTCCTACTCAGGAGAGCGTTCACCGACAAACAACAGATAAAACGAAAGGCCCAGTCTTCCGACT
GAGCCTTTCGTTTTATTTGATGCCTGGCAGTTCCCTACTCTCGCGTTAACGCTAGCATGGATGTTTTCCC
AGTCACGACGTTGTAAAACGACGGCCAGTCTTAAGCTCGGGCCCCAAATAATGATTTTATTTTGACTGAT
AGTGACCTGTTCGTTGCAACAAATTGATGAGCAATGCTTTTTTATAATGCCAACTTTGTACAAAAAAGCA
GAAGGGCCGTCAAGGCCAGGATCCATGGGATCCTCTAAAACAAAAAGATTTATTAAAGAAACAATTTATT
GGATTTTGATATCTACATTTTTGTTTAGTTGTATAATTTCTGCATTTGTTAAATGGACTATATTTATGTA
TATTAATACACATATGATTGGTGTTACATTATGTGTACTTTGTTTTGTTAGTTTTATGATGTTACTAGTT
AAACATAAGCATTTTTATTTGACTATGTATATAATTCCTGTACTCTGTACCTTGTTTTATGTAAATTATT
TAGTTGTTTATAAGGAAGGTTTTAGAGGTTTTACTTATGTCTGGCTCTCATATTTTGTTCCTGCTGTGAA
TTTTACTTATGTTTATGAAGTATTTTATGGTTGTATTTTATGTGTTTTTGCTATTTTTATAACTATGCAT
AGTATTAATCATGACATTTTTTCTTTGATGTTTTTGGTTGGTAGAATAGTTACTTTAATTTCTATGTGGT
ATTTTGGGTCGAATTTAGAAGAGGATGTTTTGTTATTTATTACAGCCTTTTTAGGTACTTATACATGGAC
CACTATTTTGTCATTAGCTATAGCAAAAATTGTTGCTAATTGGTTGTCTGTTAATATATTTTATTTTACA
GATGTACCTTATATTAAATTGATTCTCTTGAGTTACTTATTTATAGGGTATATTTTATCTTGTTATTGGG
GATTTTTCTCTCTTTTAAACAGTGTTTTTAGAATGCCTATGGGTGTTTATAATTATAAAATTTCTGTTCA
AGAATTGCGTTATATGAATGCTAATGGCTTACGTCCACCTCGTAATAGTTTTGAGGCTATTTTGTTAAAT
TTAAAACTGCTTGGAATAGGTGGCGTGCCAGTTATTGAAGTCTCCCAAATTCAACTTAATTAAGACGCGA
TCGCGGCCTCATGGGCCCAGCTTTCTTGTACAAAGTTGGCATTATAAAAAATAATTGCTCATCAATTTGT
TGCAACGAACAGGTCACTATCAGTCAAAATAAAATCATTATTTGCCATCCAGCTGATATCCCCTATAGTG
AGTCGTATTACATGGTCATAGCTGTTTCCTGGCAGCTCTGGCCCGTGTCTCAAAATCTCTGATGTTACAT
TGCACAAGATAAAAATATATCATCATGCCTCCTCTAGACCAGCCAGGACAGAAATGCCTCGACTTCGCTG
CTGCCCAAGGTTGCCGGGTGACGCACACCGTGGAAACGGATGAAGGCACGAACCCAGTGGACATAAGCCT
GTTCGGTTCGTAAGCTGTAATGCAAGTAGCGTATGCGCTCACGCAACTGGTCCAGAACCTTGACCGAACG
CAGCGGTGGTAACGGCGCAGTGGCGGTTTTCATGGCTTGTTATGACTGTTTTTTTGGGGTACAGTCTATG
CCTCGGGCATCCAAGCAGCAAGCGCGTTACGCCGTGGGTCGATGTTTGATGTTATGGAGCAGCAACGATG
TTACGCAGCAGGGCAGTCGCCCTAAAACAAAGTTAAACATCATGAGGGAAGCGGTGATCGCCGAAGTATC
GACTCAACTATCAGAGGTAGTTGGCGTCATCGAGCGCCATCTCGAACCGACGTTGCTGGCCGTACATTTG
TACGGCTCCGCAGTGGATGGCGGCCTGAAGCCACACAGTGATATTGATTTGCTGGTTACGGTGACCGTAA
GGCTTGATGAAACAACGCGGCGAGCTTTGATCAACGACCTTTTGGAAACTTCGGCTTCCCCTGGAGAGAG
CGAGATTCTCCGCGCTGTAGAAGTCACCATTGTTGTGCACGACGACATCATTCCGTGGCGTTATCCAGCT
AAGCGCGAACTGCAATTTGGAGAATGGCAGCGCAATGACATTCTTGCAGGTATCTTCGAGCCAGCCACGA
TCGACATTGATCTGGCTATCTTGCTGACAAAAGCAAGAGAACATAGCGTTGCCTTGGTAGGTCCAGCGGC
GGAGGAACTCTTTGATCCGGTTCCTGAACAGGATCTATTTGAGGCGCTAAATGAAACCTTAACGCTATGG
AACTCGCCGCCCGACTGGGCTGGCGATGAGCGAAATGTAGTGCTTACGTTGTCCCGCATTTGGTACAGCG
CAGTAACCGGCAAAATCGCGCCGAAGGATGTCGCTGCCGACTGGGCAATGGAGCGCCTGCCGGCCCAGTA
TCAGCCCGTCATACTTGAAGCTAGACAGGCTTATCTTGGACAAGAAGAAGATCGCTTGGCCTCGCGCGCA
GATCAGTTGGAAGAATTTGTCCACTACGTGAAAGGCGAGATCACCAAGGTAGTCGGCAAATAACCCTCGA
GCCACCCATGACCAAAATCCCTTAACGTGAGTTACGCGTCGTTCCACTGAGCGTCAGACCCCGTAGAAAA
GATCAAAGGATCTTCTTGAGATCCTTTTTTTCTGCGCGTAATCTGCTGCTTGCAAACAAAAAAACCACCG
