>Addgene plasmid #168895 | pEntry_HCoV-HKU1-nsp6 | depositor partial sequence | sequence record 327354 | gene-specific Insert sequence
TCTAAAACAAAAAGATTTATTAAAGAAACAATTTATTGGATTTTGATATCTACATTTTTGTTTAGTTGTA
TAATTTCTGCATTTGTTAAATGGACTATATTTATGTATATTAATACACATATGATTGGTGTTACATTATG
TGTACTTTGTTTTGTTAGTTTTATGATGTTACTAGTTAAACATAAGCATTTTTATTTGACTATGTATATA
ATTCCTGTACTCTGTACCTTGTTTTATGTAAATTATTTAGTTGTTTATAAGGAAGGTTTTAGAGGTTTTA
CTTATGTCTGGCTCTCATATTTTGTTCCTGCTGTGAATTTTACTTATGTTTATGAAGTATTTTATGGTTG
TATTTTATGTGTTTTTGCTATTTTTATAACTATGCATAGTATTAATCATGACATTTTTTCTTTGATGTTT
TTGGTTGGTAGAATAGTTACTTTAATTTCTATGTGGTATTTTGGGTCGAATTTAGAAGAGGATGTTTTGT
TATTTATTACAGCCTTTTTAGGTACTTATACATGGACCACTATTTTGTCATTAGCTATAGCAAAAATTGT
TGCTAATTGGTTGTCTGTTAATATATTTTATTTTACAGATGTACCTTATATTAAATTGATTCTCTTGAGT
TACTTATTTATAGGGTATATTTTATCTTGTTATTGGGGATTTTTCTCTCTTTTAAACAGTGTTTTTAGAA
TGCCTATGGGTGTTTATAATTATAAAATTTCTGTTCAAGAATTGCGTTATATGAATGCTAATGGCTTACG
TCCACCTCGTAATAGTTTTGAGGCTATTTTGTTAAATTTAAAACTGCTTGGAATAGGTGGCGTGCCAGTT
ATTGAAGTCTCCCAAATTCAA
